>Addgene plasmid #165608 | pGG426_UV5 | addgene full sequence | sequence record 330965 | Addgene NGS Result
TTTACACTTTATGCTTCCGGCTCGTATAATGTGTCGACTTGTGAGCGGATAACAATTTCACACAGGAAAC
AGCTATGCCTCAACAGCAGCAAATGCAACCTCCCAATTCAAGTGCGGACAACAACCCTTTGCAACAGCAA
TCATCACAAAATACCGTACCAAACGTCCTCAACCAAATTAACCAAATCTTTTCTCCAGAGGAGCAACGCA
GCTTATTACAAGAAGCCATCGAAACCTGCAAGAATTTTGAAAAAACACAATTGTAAGTCTCGGCTCCAAG
AAGGAGATATACCATGGATAAGAAATACTCAATAGGCTTAGATATCGGCACAAATAGCGTCGGATGGGCG
GTGATCACTGATGAATATAAGGTTCCGTCTAAAAAGTTCAAGGTTCTGGGAAATACAGACCGCCACAGTA
TCAAAAAAAATCTTATAGGGGCTCTTTTATTTGACAGTGGAGAGACAGCGGAAGCGACTCGTCTCAAACG
GACAGCTCGTAGAAGGTATACACGTCGGAAGAATCGTATTTGTTATCTACAGGAGATTTTTTCAAATGAG
ATGGCGAAAGTAGATGATAGTTTCTTTCATCGACTTGAAGAGTCTTTTTTGGTGGAAGAAGACAAGAAGC
ATGAACGTCATCCTATTTTTGGAAATATAGTAGATGAAGTTGCTTATCATGAGAAATATCCAACTATCTA
TCATCTGCGAAAAAAATTGGTAGATTCTACTGATAAAGCGGATTTGCGCTTAATCTATTTGGCCTTAGCG
CATATGATTAAGTTTCGTGGTCATTTTTTGATTGAGGGAGATTTAAATCCTGATAATAGTGATGTGGACA
AACTATTTATCCAGTTGGTACAAACCTACAATCAATTATTTGAAGAAAACCCTATTAACGCAAGTGGAGT
AGATGCTAAAGCGATTCTTTCTGCACGATTGAGTAAATCAAGACGATTAGAAAATCTCATTGCTCAGCTC
CCCGGTGAGAAGAAAAATGGCTTATTTGGGAATCTCATTGCTTTGTCATTGGGTTTGACCCCTAATTTTA
AATCAAATTTTGATTTGGCAGAAGATGCTAAATTACAGCTTTCAAAAGATACTTACGATGATGATTTAGA
TAATTTATTGGCGCAAATTGGAGATCAATATGCTGATTTGTTTTTGGCAGCTAAGAATTTATCAGATGCT
ATTTTACTTTCAGATATCCTAAGAGTAAATACTGAAATAACTAAGGCTCCCCTATCAGCTTCAATGATTA
AACGCTACGATGAACATCATCAAGACTTGACTCTTTTAAAAGCTTTAGTTCGACAACAACTTCCAGAAAA
GTATAAAGAAATCTTTTTTGATCAATCAAAAAACGGATATGCAGGTTATATTGATGGGGGAGCGAGCCAA
GAAGAATTTTATAAATTTATCAAACCAATTTTAGAAAAAATGGATGGTACTGAGGAATTATTGGTGAAAC
TAAATCGTGAAGATTTGCTGCGCAAGCAACGGACCTTTGACAACGGCTCTATTCCCCATCAAATTCACTT
GGGTGAGCTGCACGCTATTTTGAGAAGACAAGAAGACTTTTATCCATTTTTAAAAGACAATCGTGAGAAG
ATTGAAAAAATCTTGACTTTTCGCATCCCTTATTATGTTGGTCCATTGGCGCGTGGCAATAGTCGTTTTG
CATGGATGACTCGGAAGTCTGAAGAAACAATTACCCCGTGGAATTTTGAAGAAGTTGTCGATAAAGGTGC
TTCAGCTCAATCATTTATTGAACGCATGACAAACTTTGATAAAAATCTTCCAAATGAAAAAGTACTACCA
AAACATAGTTTGCTTTATGAGTATTTTACGGTTTATAACGAATTGACAAAGGTCAAATATGTTACTGAAG
GAATGCGAAAACCAGCATTTCTTTCAGGTGAACAGAAGAAAGCCATTGTTGATTTACTCTTCAAAACAAA
TCGAAAAGTAACCGTTAAGCAATTAAAAGAAGATTATTTCAAAAAAATAGAATGTTTTGATAGTGTTGAA
ATTTCAGGAGTTGAAGATAGATTTAATGCTTCATTAGGGACATACCATGATTTGCTAAAAATTATTAAAG
ATAAAGATTTTTTGGATAATGAAGAAAATGAAGATATCTTAGAGGATATTGTTTTAACATTGACCTTATT
TGAAGATAGGGAGATGATTGAGGAAAGACTTAAAACATATGCTCACCTCTTTGATGATAAGGTGATGAAA
CAGCTTAAACGTCGCCGTTATACTGGTTGGGGACGTTTGTCTCGAAAATTGATTAATGGTATTAGGGATA
AGCAATCTGGCAAAACAATATTAGATTTTTTGAAATCAGATGGTTTTGCCAATCGCAATTTTATGCAGCT
GATCCATGATGATAGTTTGACATTTAAAGAAGACATTCAAAAAGCACAAGTGTCTGGACAAGGCGATAGT
TTACATGAACATATTGCAAATTTAGCTGGTAGCCCTGCTATTAAAAAAGGTATTTTACAGACTGTAAAAG
TTGTTGATGAATTGGTCAAAGTAATGGGGCGGCATAAGCCAGAAAATATCGTTATTGAAATGGCACGTGA
AAATCAGACAACTCAAAAGGGCCAGAAAAATTCGCGAGAGCGTATGAAACGAATCGAAGAAGGTATCAAA
GAATTAGGAAGTCAGATTCTTAAAGAGCATCCTGTTGAAAATACTCAATTGCAAAATGAAAAGCTCTATC
TCTATTATCTCCAAAATGGAAGAGACATGTATGTGGACCAAGAATTAGATATTAATCGTTTAAGTGATTA
TGATGTCGATCACATTGTTCCACAAAGTTTCCTTAAAGACGATTCAATAGACAATAAGGTCTTAACGCGT
TCTGATAAAAATCGTGGTAAATCGGATAACGTTCCAAGTGAAGAAGTAGTCAAAAAGATGAAAAACTATT
GGAGACAACTTCTAAACGCCAAGTTAATCACTCAACGTAAGTTTGATAATTTAACGAAAGCTGAACGTGG
AGGTTTGAGTGAACTTGATAAAGCTGGTTTTATCAAACGCCAATTGGTTGAAACTCGCCAAATCACTAAG
CATGTGGCACAAATTTTGGATAGTCGCATGAATACTAAATACGATGAAAATGATAAACTTATTCGAGAGG
TTAAAGTGATTACCTTAAAATCTAAATTAGTTTCTGACTTCCGAAAAGATTTCCAATTCTATAAAGTACG
TGAGATTAACAATTACCATCATGCCCATGATGCGTATCTAAATGCCGTCGTTGGAACTGCTTTGATTAAG
AAATATCCAAAACTTGAATCGGAGTTTGTCTATGGTGATTATAAAGTTTATGATGTTCGTAAAATGATTG
CTAAGTCTGAGCAAGAAATAGGCAAAGCAACCGCAAAATATTTCTTTTACTCTAATATCATGAACTTCTT
CAAAACAGAAATTACACTTGCAAATGGAGAGATTCGCAAGCGGCCGCTAATCGAAACTAATGGGGAAACT
GGAGAAATTGTCTGGGATAAAGGGCGAGATTTTGCCACAGTGCGCAAAGTATTGTCCATGCCCCAAGTCA
ATATTGTCAAGAAAACAGAAGTACAGACCGGTGGATTCTCCAAGGAGTCAATTTTACCAAAAAGAAATTC
GGACAAGCTTATTGCTCGTAAAAAAGACTGGGACCCAAAAAAATATGGTGGTTTTGTTAGACCAACGGTA
GCTTATTCAGTCCTAGTGGTTGCTAAGGTGGAAAAAGGGAAATCGAAGAAGTTAAAATCCGTTAAAGAGT
TACTAGGGATCACAATTATGGAAAGAAGTTCCTTTGAAAAAAATCCGATTGACTTTTTAGAAGCTAAAGG
ATATAAGGAAGTTAAAAAAGACTTAATCATTAAACTACCTAAATATAGTCTTTTTGAGTTAGAAAACGGT
CGTAAACGGATGCTGGCTAGTGCCGGAGAATTACAAAAAGGAAATGAGCTGGCTCTGCCAAGCAAATATG
TGAATTTTTTATATTTAGCTAGTCATTATGAAAAGTTGAAGGGTAGTCCAGAAGATAACGAACAAAAACA
ATTGTTTGTGGAGCAGCATAAGCATTATTTAGATGAGATTATTGAGCAAATCAGTGAATTTTCTAAGCGT
GTTATTTTAGCAGATGCCAATTTAGATAAAGTTCTTAGTGCATATAACAAACATAGAGACAAACCAATAC
GTGAACAAGCAGAAAATATTATTCATTTATTTACGTTGACGAATCTTGGAGCGCCCGCTGCGTTCAAGTA
CTTCGACACCACGATCAAGGGGAAGAGGTACACGTCTACAAAAGAAGTTCTAGATGCCACTCTTATCCAT
CAATCCATCACTGGTCTTTATGAAACACGCATTGATTTGAGTCAGCTAGGAGGTGACTGATAGGGATCCG
GTACCTAATAGTGAGTCGAGCTGCCCGGGTTGACACGCAAGCTCAGTCCTAGGTATAATACTAGTCCCAT
CCTGGTCGAGCTGGAGTTTTAGAGCTAGAAATAGCAAGTTAAAATAAGGCTAGTCCGTTATCAACTTGAA
AAAGTGGCACCGAGTCGGTGCTTTTTTTCTACACCCAGCTTTCTTGTACAAAGTTGGCATTAACTCGAGG
CTAGAGACTAGAAAAAGGCCGACAAGTCCCGCTCCGCTGAAGATCCTGGCGTAATAGCGAAGAGGCCCGC
ACCGATCGCCCTTCCCAACAGTTGCGCAGCCTGAATGGCGAATGGG
[124 nt withheld, positions 4737-4860]
C
[91 nt withheld, positions 4862-4952]
A
[49 nt withheld, positions 4954-5002]
CCTTTGACGTTGGAGTCCACGTTCTTT
[37 nt withheld, positions 5030-5066]
ACCCTATCTCGGTCTATTCTTTTGATTTATAAGGGATTTTGCCGATTTCGGCCTATTGGTTAAAAAATGA
GCTGATTTAACAAAAATTTAACGCGAATTTTAACAAAATATTAACGCTTACAATTTAGGTGGCACTTTTC
GGGGAAATGTGCGCGGAACCCCTATTTGTTTATTTTTCTAAATACATTCAAATATGTATCCGCTCATGAG
ACAATAACCCTGATAAATGCTTCAATAATATTGAAAAAGGAAGAGTATGAGTATTCAACATTTCCGTGTC
GCCCTTATTCCCTTTTTTGCGGCATTTTGCCTTCCTGTTTTTGCTCACCCAGAAACGCTGGTGAAAGTAA
AAGATGCTGAAGATCAGTTGGGTGCACGAGTGGGTTACATCGAACTGGATCTCAACAGCGGTAAGATCCT
TGAGAGTTTTCGCCCCGAAGAACGTTTTCCAATGATGAGCACTTTTAAAGTTCTGCTATGTGGCGCGGTA
TTATCCCGTATTGACGCCGGGCAAGAGCAACTCGGTCGCCGCATACACTATTCTCAGAATGACTTGGTTG
AGTACTCACCAGTCACAGAAAAGCATCTTACGGATGGCATGACAGTAAGAGAATTATGCAGTGCTGCCAT
AACCATGAGTGATAACACTGCGGCCAACTTACTTCTGACAACGATCGGAGGACCGAAGGAGCTAACCGCT
TTTTTGCACAACATGGGGGATCATGTAACTCGCCTTGATCGTTGGGAACCGGAGCTGAATGAAGCCATAC
CAAACGACGAGCGTGACACCACGATGCCTGTAGCAATGGCAACAACGTTGCGCAAACTATTAACTGGCGA
ACTACTTACTCTAGCTTCCCGGCAACAATTAATAGACTGGATGGAGGCGGATAAAGTTGCAGGACCACTT
CTGCGCTCGGCCCTTCCGGCTGGCTGGTTTATTGCTGATAAATCTGGAGCCGGTGAGCGTGGTTCTCGCG
GTATCATTGCAGCACTGGGGCCAGATGGTAAGCCCTCCCGTATCGTAGTTATCTACACGACGGGGAGTCA
GGCAACTATGGATGAACGAAATAGACAGATCGCTGAGATAGGTGCCTCACTGATTAAGCATTGGTAACTG
TCAGACCAAGTTTACTCATATATACTTTAGATTGATTTAAAACTTCATTTTTAATTTAAAAGGATCTAGG
TGAAGATCCTTTTTGATAATCTCATGACCAAAATCCCTTAACGTGAGTTTTCGTTCCACTGAGCGTCAGA
CCCCGTAGAAAAGATCAAAGGATCTTCTTGAGATCCTTTTTTTCTGCGCGTAATCTGCTGCTTGCAAACA
AAAAAACCACCGCTACCAGCGGTGGTTTGTTTGCCGGATCAAGAGCTACCAACTCTTTTTCCGAAGGTAA
CTGGCTTCAGCAGAGCGCAGATACCAAATACTGTCCTTCTAGTGTAGCCGTAGTTAGGCCACCACTTCAA
GAACTCTGTAGCACCGCCTACATACCTCGCTCTGCTAATCCTGTTACCAGTGGCTGCTGCCAGTGGCGAT
AAGTCGTGTCTTACCGGGTTGGACTCAAGACGATAGTTACCGGATAAGGCGCAGCGGTCGGGCTGAACGG
GGGGTTCGTGCACACAGCCCAGCTTGGAGCGAACGACCTACACCGAACTGAGATACCTACAGCGTGAGCT
ATGAGAAAGCGCCACGCTTCCCGAAGGGAGAAAGGCGGACAGGTATCCGGTAAGCGGCAGGGTCGGAACA
GGAGAGCGCACGAGGGAGCTTCCAGGGGGAAACGCCTGGTATCTTTATAGTCCTGTCGGGTTTCGCCACC
TCTGACTTGAGCGTCGATTTTTGTGATGCTCGTCAGGGGGGCGGAGCCTATGGAAAAACGCCAGCAACGC
GGCCTTTTTACGGTTCCTGGCCTTTTGCTGGCCTTTTGCTCACATGTTCTTTCCTGCGTTATCCCCTGAT
TCTGTGGATAACCGTATTACCGCCTTTGAGTGAGCTGATACCGCTCGCCGCAGCCGAACGACCGAGCGCA
GCGAGTCAGTGAGCGAGGAAGCGGAAGAGCGCCTGATGCGGTATTTTCTCCTTACGCATCTGTGCGGTAT
TTCACACCGCATATGGTGCACTCTCAGTACAATCTGCTCTGATGCCGCATAGTTAAGCCAGTATACACTC
CGCTATCGCTACGTGACTGGGTCATGGCTGCGCCCCGACACCCGCCAACACCCGCTGACGCGCCCTGACG
GGCTTGTCTGCTCCCGGCATCCGCTTACAGACAAGCTGTGACCGTCTCCGGGAGCTGCATGTGTCAGAGG
TTTTCACCGTCATCACCGAAACGCGCGAGGCAGCTGCGGTAAAGCTCATCAGCGTGGTCGTGAAGCGATT
CACAGATGTCTGCCTGTTCATCCGCGTCCAGCTCGTTGAGTTTCTCCAGAAGCGTTAATGTCTGGCTTCT
GATAAAGCGGGCCATGTTAAGGGCGGTTTTTTCCTGTTTGGTCACTGATGCCTCCGTGTAAGGGGGATTT
CTGTTCATGGGGGTAATGATACCGATGAAACGAGAGAGGATGCTCACGATACGGGTTACTGATGATGAAC
ATGCCCGGTTACTGGAACGGGAATTCCGGGC
Features (pLannotate 1.2.2; 16 found; start..end, strand, type, name):
      1..31      +  promoter       lac UV5 promoter: E. coli lac promoter with an "up" mutation
     39..55      +  protein_bind   lac operator: The lac repressor binds to the lac operator to inhibit transcription in E. coli. This inhibition can be relieved by adding lactose or isopropyl-β-D-thiogalactopyranoside (IPTG). lac repressor encoded by lacI
    141..263     +  CDS            GAL11 (fragment): MED15_YEAST - Also known as ABE1 From Saccharomyces cerevisiae (strain ATCC 204508 / S288c) (Baker's yeast).
    294..4400    +  CDS            Cas9: Cas9 (Csn1) endonuclease from the Streptococcus pyogenes Type II CRISPR/Cas system generates RNA-guided double strand breaks in DNA
   4450..4475    +  promoter       J23119(SpeI) promoter (fragment): bacterial promoter (Registry of Standard Biological Parts BBa J23119) modified to end with an SpeI site
   4476..4495    +  CDS            VN155(I152L) (fragment): improved N-terminal fragment of mVenus for use in bimolecular fluorescence complementation (BiFC) (Kodama and Hu, 2010)
   4496..4571    +  misc_RNA       gRNA scaffold: guide RNA scaffold for the Streptococcus pyogenes CRISPR/Cas9 system
   4583..4604    -  protein_bind   attB2 (fragment): mutant version of attB; recombination site for the Gateway® BP reaction BP Clonase™
   4666..4732    +  CDS            lacZα (fragment): LacZα fragment of β-galactosidase; lacZ fragment
   4737..5165    +  rep_origin     f1 ori (sequence partly withheld): f1 bacteriophage origin of replication; arrow indicates direction of (+) strand synthesis
   5218..5322    +  promoter       AmpR promoter: bla
   5323..6183    +  CDS            AmpR: β-lactamase; bla; confers resistance to ampicillin, carbenicillin, and related antibiotics
   6354..6942    +  rep_origin     ori: high-copy-number ColE1/pMB1/pBR322/pUC origin of replication
   7128..7268    -  misc_feature   bom: basis of mobility region from pBR322
   7370..7561    -  CDS            rop: Rop protein, which maintains plasmids at low copy number; rop
   7602..7676    +  CDS            mbeC (fragment): MBEC_ECOLX - Experimental evidence at protein level: Swiss-Prot protein existence level 1. Required for efficient mobilization of ColE1 plasmid and is thus essential to promote the specific transfer of the plasmid during conjugation. Probably functions by inducing DNA bending, helping the MbeA relaxase to melt the DNA around the nic site and cleave the phosphodiester bond. Binds specifically double-stranded DNA (dsDNA) containing the ColE1 oriT but does not recognize the inverted repeat (IR). From Escherichia coli.
