[The description below was written by a language model from this plasmid's Addgene catalogue record and pLannotate feature annotations shown in this document.]
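Description:
pGG426_UV5 is a 7.7 kb bacterial expression plasmid built on the pGG426 backbone for co-expressing an engineered Streptococcus pyogenes Cas9 variant and a single guide RNA in E. coli. It is selected with ampicillin through a β-lactamase cassette under its own promoter, and replicates from a ColE1/pMB1-type origin. An intact rop gene and the pBR322 bom region sit next to that origin, so copy number is expected to be low to intermediate rather than pUC-like. An f1 phage origin is also present, along with short annotated remnants (lacZα, attB2, mbeC) that appear to be backbone leftovers rather than functional parts.

The main payload is SpCas9 "VRKG", which carries the D1135V, S1136R, D1332K and R1333G substitutions. It is transcribed from a lacUV5 promoter followed by a lac operator, so expression is repressible by LacI and inducible with IPTG in suitable hosts. The annotation also detects a short GAL11 (MED15) fragment just upstream of the Cas9 coding region, but the record does not explain its role. Downstream, a second small promoter drives a 20-nt spacer fused to the standard SpCas9 gRNA scaffold. The catalogue calls this promoter UV5, whereas the automated annotation matches it partially to J23119. The spacer is annotated as an mVenus fragment, consistent with the stated hEGFP-targeting spacer.

The construct was assembled by Gibson cloning and comes from work on dual-selection directed evolution of SpCas9 PAM specificity. It serves to express this variant nuclease together with a defined guide in bacterial assays.
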