Addgene plasmid #165608: pGG426_UV5
Purpose: Vector for expression of the SpCas9 VRKG variant with sgRNA in E. coli: lacUV5-VRKG(SpCas9, D1135V/S1136R/D1332K/R1333G) and UV5-sgRNA (hEGFP spacer)
Depositing lab: Marcus Noyes. Depositing organization: NYU Grossman School of Medicine. Publication: Engineered dual selection for directed evolution of SpCas9 PAM specificity. Goldberg GW, Spencer JM, Giganti DO, Camellato BR, Agmon N, Ichikawa DM, Boeke JD, Noyes MB. Nat Commun. 2021 Jan 13;12(1):349. doi: 10.1038/s41467-020-20650-x. PubMed 33441553.
Backbone
  Vector backbone: pGG426
  Backbone manufacturer: Marcus Noyes Lab
  Vector type: Bacterial Expression, CRISPR, Synthetic Biology
Growth in bacteria
  Bacterial resistance: Ampicillin, 100 μg/mL
  Growth temperature: 37°C
  Growth strain: XL1 Blue
  Growth instructions: Low or intermediate copy number is expected (high copy is suppressed by the intact rop gene on this plasmid).
  Copy number: Unknown
Gene/Insert
  Gene/Insert name: lacUV5 driving Streptococcus pyogenes Cas9 VRKG(D1135V/S1136R/D1332K/R1333G) and hEGFP-sgRNA
  Mutation: D1135V, S1136R, D1332K and R1333G mutations in SpCas9
  Promoter: lacUV5 driving Cas9 VRKG and UV5 driving sgRNA
  Cloning method: Gibson Cloning
  Sequencing primers: 5′ n/a; 3′ ATTCTTCCGACGTGTATACCTTC
Terms and licenses: Academic/Nonprofit Terms; Industry Terms: Not Available to Industry
How to cite: pGG426_UV5 was a gift from Marcus Noyes (Addgene plasmid # 165608 ; http://n2t.net/addgene:165608 ; RRID:Addgene_165608)
